>Addgene plasmid #229134 | CAG-VEGF120-T2A-mCherry | addgene full sequence | sequence record 458839 | Addgene NGS Result
ACATTACCGCCATGTTGACATTGATTATTGACTAGTTATTAATAGTAATCAATTACGGGGTCATTAGTTC
ATAGCCCATATATGGAGTTCCGCGTTACATAACTTACGGTAAATGGCCCGCCTGGCTGACCGCCCAACGA
CCCCCGCCCATTGACGTCAATAATGACGTATGTTCCCATAGTAACGCCAATAGGGACTTTCCATTGACGT
CAATGGGTGGAGTATTTACGGTAAACTGCCCACTTGGCAGTACATCAAGTGTATCATATGCCAAGTACGC
CCCCTATTGACGTCAATGACGGTAAATGGCCCGCCTGGCATTATGCCCAGTACATGACCTTATGGGACTT
TCCTACTTGGCAGTACATCTACGTATTAGTCATCGCTATTACCATGGTGATGCGGTTTTGGCAGTACATC
AATGGGCGTGGATAGCGGTTTGACTCACGGGGATTTCCAAGTCTCCACCCCATTGACGTCAATGGGAGTT
TGTTTTGGCACCAAAATCAACGGGACTTTCCAAAATGTCGTAACAACTCCGCCCCATTGACGCAAATGGG
CGGTAGGCGTGTACGGTGGGAGGTCTATATAAGCAGAGCTCAATAAAAGAGCCCACAACCCCTCACTCGG
GGCGCCAGTCCTCCGATTGACTGAGTCGCCCGGGTACCCGTATTCCCAATAAAGCCTCTTGCTGTTTGCA
TCCGAATCGTGGTCTCGCTGTTCCTTGGGAGGGTCTCCTCTGAGTGATTGACTACCCACGACGGGGGTCT
TTCATTTGGGGGCTCGTCCGGGATTTGGAGACCCCTGCCCAGGGACCACCGACCCACCACCGGGAGGTAA
GCTGGCCAGCAACTTATCTGTGTCTGTCCGATTGTCTAGTGTCTATGTTTGATGTTATGCGCCTGCGTCT
GTACTAGTTAGCTAACTAGCTCTGTATCTGGCGGACCCGTGGTGGAACTGACGAGTTCTGAACACCCGGC
CGCAACCCTGGGAGACGTCCCAGGGACTTTGGGGGCCGTTTTTGTGGCCCGACCTGAGGAAGGGAGTCGA
TGTGGAATCCGACCCCGTCAGGATATGTGGTTCTGGTAGGAGACGAGAACCTAAAACAGTTCCCGCCTCC
GTCTGAATTTTTGCTTTCGGTTTGGAACCGAAGCCGCGCGTCTTGTCTGCTGCAGCGCTGCAGCATCGTT
CTGTGTTGTCTCTGTCTGACTGTGTTTCTGTATTTGTCTGAAAATTAGGGCCAGACTGTTACCACTCCCT
TAAGTTTGACCTTAGGTCACTGGAAAGATGTCGAGCGGATCGCTCACAACCAGTCGGTAGATGTCAAGAA
GAGACGTTGGGTTACCTTCTGCTCTGCAGAATGGCCAACCTTTAACGTCGGATGGCCGCGAGACGGCACC
TTTAACCGAGACCTCATCACCCAGGTTAAGATCAAGGTCTTTTCACCTGGCCCGCATGGACACCCAGACC
AGGTCCCCTACATCGTGACCTGGGAAGCCTTGGCTTTTGACCCCCCTCCCTGGGTCAAGCCCTTTGTACA
CCCTAAGCCTCCGCCTCCTCTTCCTCCATCCGCCCCGTCTCTCCCCCTTGAACCTCCTCGTTCGACCCCG
CCTCGATCCTCCCTTTATCCAGCCCTCACTCCTTCTCTAGGCGCCGGAATTCGATGTCGACATTGATTAT
TGACTAGTTATTAATAGTAATCAATTACGGGGTCATTAGTTCATAGCCCATATATGGAGTTCCGCGTTAC
ATAACTTACGGTAAATGGCCCGCCTGGCTGACCGCCCAACGACCCCCGCCCATTGACGTCAATAATGACG
TATGTTCCCATAGTAACGCCAATAGGGACTTTCCATTGACGTCAATGGGTGGAGTATTTACGGTAAACTG
CCCACTTGGCAGTACATCAAGTGTATCATATGCCAAGTACGCCCCCTATTGACGTCAATGACGGTAAATG
GCCCGCCTGGCATTATGCCCAGTACATGACCTTATGGGACTTTCCTACTTGGCAGTACATCTACGTATTA
GTCATCGCTATTACCATGGTCGAGGTGAGCCCCACGTTCTGCTTCACTCTCCCCATCTCCCCCCCCTCCC
CACCCCCAATTTTGTATTTATTTATTTTTTAATTATTTTGTGCAGCGATGGGGGCGGGGGGGGGGGGGGG
GGCGCGCGCCAGGCGGGGCGGGGCGGGGCGAGGGGCGGGGCGGGGCGAGGCGGAGAGGTGCGGCGGCAGC
CAATCAGAGCGGCGCGCTCCGAAAGTTTCCTTTTATGGCGAGGCGGCGGCGGCGGCGGCCCTATAAAAAG
CGAAGCGCGCGGCGGGCGGGAGTCGCTGCGCGCTGCCTTCGCCCCGTGCCCCGCTCCGCCGCCGCCTCGC
GCCGCCCGCCCCGGCTCTGACTGACCGCGTTACTCCCACAGGTGAGCGGGCGGGACGGCCCTTCTCCTCC
GGGCTGTAATTAGCGCTTGGTTTAATGACGGCTTGTTTCTTTTCTGTGGCTGCGTGAAAGCCTTGAGGGG
CTCCGGGAGGGCCCTTTGTGCGGGGGGAGCGGCTCGGGGGGTGCGTGCGTGTGTGTGTGCGTGGGGAGCG
CCGCGTGCGGCTCCGCGCTGCCCGGCGGCTGTGAGCGCTGCGGGCGCGGCGCGGGGCTTTGTGCGCTCCG
CAGTGTGCGCGAGGGGAGCGCGGCCGGGGGCGGTGCCCCGCGGTGCGGGGGGGGCTGCGAGGGGAACAAA
GGCTGCGTGCGGGGTGTGTGCGTGGGGGGGTGAGCAGGGGGTGTGGGCGCGTCGGTCGGGCTGCAACCCC
CCCTGCACCCCCCTCCCCGAGTTGCTGAGCACGGCCCGGCTTCGGGTGCGGGGCTCCGTACGGGGCGTGG
CGCGGGGCTCGCCGTGCCGGGCGGGGGGTGGCGGCAGGTGGGGGTGCCGGGCGGGGCGGGGCCGCCTCGG
GCCGGGGAGGGCTCGGGGGAGGGGCGCGGCGGCCCCCGGAGCGCCGGCGGCTGTCGAGGCGCGGCGAGCC
GCAGCCATTGCCTTTTATGGTAATCGTGCGAGAGGGCGCAGGGACTTCCTTTGTCCCAAATCTGTGCGGA
GCCGAAATCTGGGAGGCGCCGCCGCACCCCCTCTAGCGGGCGCGGGGCGAAGCGGTGCGGCGCCGGCAGG
AAGGAAATGGGCGGGGAGGGCCTTCGTGCGTCGCCGCGCCGCCGTCCCCTTCTCCCTCTCCAGCCTCGGG
GCTGTCCGCGGGGGGACGGCTGCCTTCGGGGGGGACGGGGCAGGGCGGGGTTCGGCTTCTGGCGTGTGAC
CGGCGGCTCTAGAGCCTCTGCTAACCATGTTCATGCCTTCTTCTTTTTCCTACAGCTCCTGGGCAACGTG
CTGGTTATTGTGCTGTCTCATCATTTTGGCAAAGAATTCGCTAGCGGATCCGGCCGCCTCGGCCACCGGT
CGCCACCATGAACTTTCTGCTCTCTTGGGTGCACTGGACCCTGGCTTTACTGCTGTACCTCCACCATGCC
AAGTGGTCCCAGGCTGCACCCACGACAGAAGGAGAGCAGAAGTCCCATGAAGTGATCAAGTTCATGGATG
TCTACCAGCGAAGCTACTGCCGTCCGATTGAGACCCTGGTGGACATCTTCCAGGAGTACCCCGACGAGAT
AGAGTACATCTTCAAGCCGTCCTGTGTGCCGCTGATGCGCTGTGCAGGCTGCTGTAACGATGAAGCCCTG
GAGTGCGTGCCCACGTCAGAGAGCAACATCACCATGCAGATCATGCGGATCAAACCTCACCAAAGCCAGC
ACATAGGAGAGATGAGCTTCCTACAGCACAGCAGATGTGAATGCAGACCAAAGAAAGACAGAACAAAGCC
AGAAAAATGTGACAAGCCAAGGCGGGAAGGGAGAGGAAGCCTCCTAACATGCGGTGACGTGGAGGAGAAC
CCAGGACCAATGGTGAGCAAGGGCGAGGAGGATAACATGGCCATCATCAAGGAGTTCATGCGCTTCAAGG
TGCACATGGAGGGCTCCGTGAACGGCCACGAGTTCGAGATCGAGGGCGAGGGCGAGGGCCGCCCCTACGA
GGGCACCCAGACCGCCAAGCTGAAGGTGACCAAGGGTGGCCCCCTGCCCTTCGCCTGGGACATCCTGTCC
CCTCAGTTCATGTACGGCTCCAAGGCCTACGTGAAGCACCCCGCCGACATCCCCGACTACTTGAAGCTGT
CCTTCCCCGAGGGCTTCAAGTGGGAGCGCGTGATGAACTTCGAGGACGGCGGCGTGGTGACCGTGACCCA
GGACTCCTCCCTGCAGGACGGCGAGTTCATCTACAAGGTGAAGCTGCGCGGCACCAACTTCCCCTCCGAC
GGCCCCGTAATGCAGAAGAAGACCATGGGCTGGGAGGCCTCCTCCGAGCGGATGTACCCCGAGGACGGCG
CCCTGAAGGGCGAGATCAAGCAGAGGCTGAAGCTGAAGGACGGCGGCCACTACGACGCTGAGGTCAAGAC
CACCTACAAGGCCAAGAAGCCCGTGCAGCTGCCCGGCGCCTACAACGTCAACATCAAGTTGGACATCACC
TCCCACAACGAGGACTACACCATCGTGGAACAGTACGAACGCGCCGAGGGCCGCCACTCCACCGGCGGCA
TGGACGAGCTGTACAAGGAACAAAAACTTATTTCTGAAGAAGATCTGTAAGTTTAAACCAATCAACCTCT
GGATTACAAAATTTGTGAAAGATTGACTGGTATTCTTAACTATGTTGCTCCTTTTACGCTATGTGGATAC
GCTGCTTTAATGCCTTTGTATCATGCTATTGCTTCCCGTATGGCTTTCATTTTCTCCTCCTTGTATAAAT
CCTGGTTGCTGTCTCTTTATGAGGAGTTGTGGCCCGTTGTCAGGCAACGTGGCGTGGTGTGCACTGTGTT
TGCTGACGCAACCCCCACTGGTTGGGGCATTGCCACCACCTGTCAGCTCCTTTCCGGGACTTTCGCTTTC
CCCCTCCCTATTGCCACGGCGGAACTCATCGCCGCCTGCCTTGCCCGCTGCTGGACAGGGGCTCGGCTGT
TGGGCACTGACAATTCCGTGGTGTTGTCGGGGAAGCTGACGTCCTTTCCATGGCTGCTCGCCTGTGTTGC
CACCTGGATTCTGCGCGGGACGTCCTTCTGCTACGTCCCTTCGGCCCTCAATCCAGCGGACCTTCCTTCC
CGCGGCCTGCTGCCGGCTCTGCGGCCTCTTCCGCGTCTTCGCCTTCGCCCTCAGACGAGTCGGATCTCCC
TTTGGGCCGCCTCCCCGCCTGGAATTCGAGCTCGAGCTTGTTAACATCGATAAAATAAAAGATTTTATTT
AGTCTCCAGAAAAAGGGGGGAATGAAAGACCCCACCTGTAGGTTTGGCAAGCTAGCTTAAGTAACGCCAT
TTTGCAAGGCATGGAAAAATACATAACTGAGAATAGAGAAGTTCAGATCAAGGTCAGGAACAGATGGAAC
AGCTGAATATGGGCCAAACAGGATATCTGTGGTAAGCAGTTCCTGCCCCGGCTCAGGGCCAAGAACAGAT
GGAACAGCTGAATATGGGCCAAACAGGATATCTGTGGTAAGCAGTTCCTGCCCCGGCTCAGGGCCAAGAA
CAGATGGTCCCCAGATGCGGTCCAGCCCTCAGCAGTTTCTAGAGAACCATCAGATGTTTCCAGGGTGCCC
CAAGGACCTGAAATGACCCTGTGCCTTATTTGAACTAACCAATCAGTTCGCTTCTCGCTTCTGTTCGCGC
GCTTCTGCTCCCCGAGCTCAATAAAAGAGCCCACAACCCCTCACTCGGGGCGCCAGTCCTCCGATTGACT
GAGTCGCCCGGGTACCCGTGTATCCAATAAACCCTCTTGCAGTTGCATCCGACTTGTGGTCTCGCTGTTC
CTTGGGAGGGTCTCCTCTGAGTGATTGACTACCCGTCAGCGGGGGTCTTTCACATGCAGCATGTATCAAA
ATTAATTTGGTTTTTTTTCTTAAGTATTTACATTAAATGGCCATAGTTGCATTAATGAATCGGCCAACGC
GCGGGGAGAGGCGGTTTGCGTATTGGGCGCTCTTCCGCTTCCTCGCTCACTGACTCGCTGCGCTCGGTCG
TTCGGCTGCGGCGAGCGGTATCAGCTCACTCAAAGGCGGTAATACGGTTATCCACAGAATCAGGGGATAA
CGCAGGAAAGAACATGTGAGCAAAAGGCCAGCAAAAGGCCAGGAACCGTAAAAAGGCCGCGTTGCTGGCG
TTTTTCCATAGGCTCCGCCCCCCTGACGAGCATCACAAAAATCGACGCTCAAGTCAGAGGTGGCGAAACC
CGACAGGACTATAAAGATACCAGGCGTTTCCCCCTGGAAGCTCCCTCGTGCGCTCTCCTGTTCCGACCCT
GCCGCTTACCGGATACCTGTCCGCCTTTCTCCCTTCGGGAAGCGTGGCGCTTTCTCATAGCTCACGCTGT
AGGTATCTCAGTTCGGTGTAGGTCGTTCGCTCCAAGCTGGGCTGTGTGCACGAACCCCCCGTTCAGCCCG
ACCGCTGCGCCTTATCCGGTAACTATCGTCTTGAGTCCAACCCGGTAAGACACGACTTATCGCCACTGGC
AGCAGCCACTGGTAACAGGATTAGCAGAGCGAGGTATGTAGGCGGTGCTACAGAGTTCTTGAAGTGGTGG
CCTAACTACGGCTACACTAGAAGAACAGTATTTGGTATCTGCGCTCTGCTGAAGCCAGTTACCTTCGGAA
AAAGAGTTGGTAGCTCTTGATCCGGCAAACAAACCACCGCTGGTAGCGGTGGTTTTTTTGTTTGCAAGCA
GCAGATTACGCGCAGAAAAAAAGGATCTCAAGAAGATCCTTTGATCTTTTCTACGGGGTCTGACGCTCAG
TGGAACGAAAACTCACGTTAAGGGATTTTGGTCATGAGATTATCAAAAAGGATCTTCACCTAGATCCTTT
TGCGGCCGCAAATCAATCTAAAGTATATATGAGTAAACTTGGTCTGACAGTTACCAATGCTTAATCAGTG
AGGCACCTATCTCAGCGATCTGTCTATTTCGTTCATCCATAGTTGCCTGACTCCCCGTCGTGTAGATAAC
TACGATACGGGAGGGCTTACCATCTGGCCCCAGTGCTGCAATGATACCGCGAGACCCACGCTCACCGGCT
CCAGATTTATCAGCAATAAACCAGCCAGCCGGAAGGGCCGAGCGCAGAAGTGGTCCTGCAACTTTATCCG
CCTCCATCCAGTCTATTAATTGTTGCCGGGAAGCTAGAGTAAGTAGTTCGCCAGTTAATAGTTTGCGCAA
CGTTGTTGCCATTGCTACAGGCATCGTGGTGTCACGCTCGTCGTTTGGTATGGCTTCATTCAGCTCCGGT
TCCCAACGATCAAGGCGAGTTACATGATCCCCCATGTTGTGCAAAAAAGCGGTTAGCTCCTTCGGTCCTC
CGATCGTTGTCAGAAGTAAGTTGGCCGCAGTGTTATCACTCATGGTTATGGCAGCACTGCATAATTCTCT
TACTGTCATGCCATCCGTAAGATGCTTTTCTGTGACTGGTGAGTACTCAACCAAGTCATTCTGAGAATAG
TGTATGCGGCGACCGAGTTGCTCTTGCCCGGCGTCAATACGGGATAATACCGCGCCACATAGCAGAACTT
TAAAAGTGCTCATCATTGGAAAACGTTCTTCGGGGCGAAAACTCTCAAGGATCTTACCGCTGTTGAGATC
CAGTTCGATGTAACCCACTCGTGCACCCAACTGATCTTCAGCATCTTTTACTTTCACCAGCGTTTCTGGG
TGAGCAAAAACAGGAAGGCAAAATGCCGCAAAAAAGGGAATAAGGGCGACACGGAAATGTTGAATACTCA
TACTCTTCCTTTTTCAATGATCCGGCCATTAGCCATATTATTCATTGGTTATATAGCATAAATCAATATT
GGCTATTGGCCATTGCATACGTTGTATCCATATCATAATATGTACATTTATATTGGCTCATGTCCA
Features (pLannotate 1.2.2; 18 found; start..end, strand, type, name):
     17..396     +  enhancer       CMV enhancer: human cytomegalovirus immediate early enhancer
    397..600     +  promoter       CMV promoter: human cytomegalovirus (CMV) immediate early promoter
    601..776     +  LTR            5' LTR (truncated): truncated long terminal repeat from Moloney murine sarcoma virus
    898..1172    +  misc_feature   MESV Ψ (fragment): packaging signal of murine embryonic stem cell virus
   1239..1655    +  CDS            gag (truncated): truncated Moloney murine leukemia virus (MMLV) gag gene lacking the start codon
   1669..2048    +  enhancer       CMV enhancer: human cytomegalovirus immediate early enhancer
   2050..2328    +  promoter       chicken β-actin promoter: No description available
   2329..3345    +  intron         chimeric intron: chimera between introns from chicken β-actin and rabbit β-globin
   3343..3399    +  CDS            HBB (fragment): HBB_LEPEU - Experimental evidence at protein level: Swiss-Prot protein existence level 1. Involved in oxygen transport from the lung to the various peripheral tissues. From Lepus europaeus (European hare).
   3438..3893    +  CDS            VEGFA (fragment): VEGFA_BOVIN - Also known as VEGF. Experimental evidence at protein level: Swiss-Prot protein existence level 1. Growth factor active in angiogenesis, vasculogenesis and endothelial cell growth. Induces endothelial cell proliferation, promotes cell migration, inhibits apoptosis and induces permeabilization of blood vessels. Binds to the FLT1/VEGFR1 and KDR/VEGFR2 receptors, heparan sulfate and heparin (By similarity). Binding to NRP1 receptor initiates a signaling pathway needed for motor neuron axon guidance and cell body migration, including for the caudal migration of facial motor neurons fr
   3930..4637    +  CDS            mCherry: mCherry is a basic (constitutively fluorescent) red fluorescent protein published in 2004, derived from Discosoma sp.. It is reported to be a very rapidly-maturing monomer with low acid sensitivity.
   4680..5268    +  misc_feature   WPRE: woodchuck hepatitis virus posttranscriptional regulatory element
   5341..5462    +  LTR            3' LTR (ΔU3) (fragment): self-inactivating 3' long terminal repeat (LTR) from Moloney murine leukemia virus
   5463..5932    +  LTR            LTR: long terminal repeat from Moloney murine leukemia virus
   5998..6050    -  CDS            lacI (fragment): lac repressor; lacI; The lac repressor binds to the lac operator to inhibit transcription in E. coli. This inhibition can be relieved by adding lactose or isopropyl-β-D-thiogalactopyranoside (IPTG).
   6233..6821    -  rep_origin     ori: high-copy-number ColE1/pMB1/pBR322/pUC origin of replication
   6981..7841    -  CDS            AmpR: β-lactamase; bla; confers resistance to ampicillin, carbenicillin, and related antibiotics
   7842..7858    -  promoter       AmpR promoter (fragment): bla
