[The description below was written by a language model from this plasmid's Addgene catalogue record and pLannotate feature annotations shown in this document.]
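Description:
CAG-VEGF120-T2A-mCherry is a Moloney murine leukemia virus-type gammaretroviral transfer vector built on the CAG-GFP backbone, in which mouse VEGF120 was inserted and GFP was replaced by mCherry. It is maintained in E. coli through a high-copy ColE1/pUC-type origin and selected with ampicillin via the β-lactamase gene. The catalogue lists a total size of about 7.9 kb, close to the 7,976 nt of the sequenced record.

On the viral side, a CMV enhancer/promoter is fused to a truncated 5' LTR, so that genomic RNA is transcribed efficiently in transfected packaging cells. This is followed by a packaging signal (Ψ) and a truncated, start-codon-less gag segment that extends the encapsidation region. The annotation at the 3' end includes a fragment matching a ΔU3 self-inactivating LTR next to a further MMLV LTR annotation. Gag, pol and env functions are not encoded and must be supplied in trans.

The internal expression cassette uses the CAG promoter, composed of the CMV enhancer, the chicken β-actin promoter and a chimeric β-actin/β-globin intron. It drives a single open reading frame encoding VEGF120, the short isoform of mouse Vegfa, and mCherry. The automated annotation labels the VEGF segment by its bovine homologue, but the record gives the species as mouse. The T2A peptide named in the construct title falls in the short gap between the two coding regions and is not separately annotated. It allows the secreted growth factor and the red fluorescent reporter to be produced as separate proteins from one transcript. A WPRE downstream enhances transcript stability and expression.

The stated purpose is retroviral overexpression of VEGF120 with mCherry marking transduced cells. The associated publication concerns VEGF secretion by adult hippocampal neural stem and progenitor cells.
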