Addgene plasmid #229134: CAG-VEGF120-T2A-mCherry
Purpose: Retrovirus driving overexpression of VEGF120 plus mCherry reporter
Depositing lab: Elizabeth Kirby. Depositing organization: Ohio State University. Publication: Neural stem and progenitor cells support and protect adult hippocampal function via vascular endothelial growth factor secretion. Miller LN, Walters AE, Denninger JK, Hanson MA, Marshall AH, Johantges AC, Hosawi M, Sebring G, Rieskamp JD, Ding T, Rindani R, Chen KS, Goldberg ME, Senthilvelan S, Volk A, Zhao F, Askwith C, Wester JC, Kirby ED. Mol Psychiatry. 2024 Nov 11. doi: 10.1038/s41380-024-02827-8. PubMed 39528687.
Backbone
  Vector backbone: CAG-GFP
  Backbone manufacturer: Addgene
  Backbone size w/o insert (bp): 6800
  Total vector size (bp): 7949
  Modifications to backbone: Inserted VEGF120 and replaced GFP with mCherry
  Vector type: Mammalian Expression, Retroviral
Growth in bacteria
  Bacterial resistance: Ampicillin, 100 μg/mL
  Growth temperature: 37°C
  Growth strain: NEB Stable
  Copy number: High Copy
Gene/Insert 1
  Gene/Insert name: VEGF120
  Species: M. musculus (mouse)
  Insert size (bp): 438
  Entrez Gene: Vegfa (a.k.a. L-VEGF, Vegf, Vpf)
Gene/Insert 2
  Gene/Insert name: mCherry
  Insert size (bp): 708
Terms and licenses: Academic/Nonprofit Terms; Industry Terms: Not Available to Industry
Depositor comments: Please visit https://doi.org/10.1101/2023.04.24.537801 for bioRxiv preprint.
How to cite: CAG-VEGF120-T2A-mCherry was a gift from Elizabeth Kirby (Addgene plasmid # 229134 ; http://n2t.net/addgene:229134 ; RRID:Addgene_229134)
